Addgene plasmid #33189: pDMG11b
Depositing lab: David Bartel. Depositing organization: Whitehead Institute for Biomedical Research. Publication: Weak seed-pairing stability and high target-site abundance decrease the proficiency of lsy-6 and other microRNAs. Garcia DM, Baek D, Shin C, Bell GW, Grimson A, Bartel DP. Nat Struct Mol Biol. 2011 Sep 11;18(10):1139-46. doi: 10.1038/nsmb.2115. PubMed 21909094.
Backbone
  Vector backbone: pIS1
  Backbone manufacturer: Addgene (#12179)
  Backbone size w/o insert (bp): 4085
  Vector type: Mammalian Expression, Luciferase
Growth in bacteria
  Bacterial resistance: Ampicillin, 100 μg/mL
  Growth temperature: 37°C
  Growth strain: DH5alpha
  Copy number: High Copy
Gene/Insert
  Gene/Insert name: glb-1 3'UTR
  Species: C. elegans (nematode)
  Mutation: miR-142 site: CacTaCa
  GenBank ID: NM_066573.5
  Entrez Gene: glb-1 (a.k.a. ZK637.13)
  Tag / fusion protein: Luciferase (N terminal on backbone)
  Cloning method: Restriction Enzyme; 5′ cloning site XbaI (not destroyed); 3′ cloning site EagI (not destroyed)
  Sequencing primers: 5′ Rluc-F; 3′ EBV Reverse
Terms and licenses: Academic/Nonprofit Terms; Industry Terms: Not Available to Industry
How to cite: pDMG11b was a gift from David Bartel (Addgene plasmid # 33189 ; http://n2t.net/addgene:33189 ; RRID:Addgene_33189)
