[The description below was written by a language model from this plasmid's Addgene catalogue record.]
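Description:
pDMG11b is a mammalian luciferase reporter plasmid built on the pIS1 backbone (about 4.1 kb without insert), designed to measure microRNA-mediated repression through a 3′ untranslated region. It is propagated in E. coli as a high-copy plasmid under ampicillin selection. The record lists no feature table, so the promoter driving the reporter, the polyadenylation signal and the bacterial origin are not stated. The 5′ sequencing primer name (Rluc-F) suggests that the luciferase encoded on the backbone is Renilla luciferase.

The insert is the 3′UTR of the C. elegans gene glb-1, cloned between XbaI and EagI sites, both of which are retained. The luciferase open reading frame lies upstream on the backbone, so the nematode UTR becomes the 3′UTR of the reporter transcript rather than a translated fusion partner. The recorded mutation is annotated as a miR-142 site, with the mixed capitalisation presumably marking the substituted nucleotides. The record does not say whether this version carries an intact miR-142 site or a disrupted control version of one, nor which native site was replaced.

Constructs of this type are transfected into cultured mammalian cells, with or without the cognate microRNA, and reporter output is compared between matched site and mutant-site variants, typically normalised to a second co-transfected luciferase. The associated study examined how seed-pairing stability and target-site abundance affect the targeting proficiency of lsy-6 and other microRNAs, which fits using this UTR context to compare how well different microRNA sites work.
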