>Addgene plasmid #33189 | pDMG11b | depositor partial sequence | sequence record 39339 | glb-1 3'UTR - miR-142 site: CacTaCa
TTGAGCCTTTATATTGTATTTGAATGAGCTTTGAGTATTATAATGATTATCTCTCTTGGAAACGTTTTTG
CACTACATAAACAAAG
