>Addgene plasmid #33189 | pDMG11b | addgene partial sequence | sequence record 41342 | Rluc-F 5'-ccaggattcttttccaatgc-3'
GAATTTGTCAAAGTAAAAGGTCTTCATTTTTCGCAAGAAGATGCACCTGATGAAATGGGAAAATATATCA
AATCGTTCGTTGAGCGAGTTCTCAAAAATGAACAATAATTCTAGGAGCTCTATACCGGTCTCGATATCAC
TACTAGTGTTCTAGATTGAGCCTTTATATTGTATTTGAATGAGCTTTGAGTATTATAATGATTATCTCTC
TTGGAAACGTTTTTGCACTACATAAACAAAGCGGCCGCTTCGAGCAGACATGATAAGATACATTGATGAG
TTTGGACAAACCACAACTAGAATGCAGTGAAAAAAATGCTTTATTTGTGAAATTTGTGATGCTATTGCTT
TATTTGTAACCATTATAAGCTGCAATAAACAAGTTAACAACAACAATTGCATTCATTTTATGTTTCAGGT
TCAGGGGGAGGTGTGGGAGGTTTTTTAAAGCAAGTAAAACCTCTACAAATGTGGTAAAATCGATAAGGAT
CCAGGTGGCACTTTTCGGGGAAATGTGCGCGGAACCCCTATTTGTTTATTTTTCTAAATACATTCAAATA
TGTATCCGCTCATGAGACAATAACCCTGATAAATGCTTCAATAATATTGAAAAAGGAAGAGTATGAGTAT
TCAACATTTCCGTGTCGCCCTTATTCCCTTTTTTGCGGCATTTTGCCTTCCTGTTTTTGCTCACCCAGAA
ACGCTGGTGAAAGTAAAAGATGCTGAAGATCAGTTGGGTGCACGAGTGGGTTACATCGAACTGGATCTCA
ACAGCGGTAAGATCCTTGAGAGTTTTCGCCCCGAAGAACGTTTTCCATGATGAGCACTTTTAAAGTTCTG
CTATGTGGCGCGGTATTATCCCGTATTGACGCCGGGCAAGAGCAACTCGTCGCG
